>Addgene plasmid #235875 | pME_Cp_0_2-3a_003_rbcL_Promoter+5'UTR_Cr | addgene full sequence | sequence record 471470 | Addgene NGS Result
GTTGATAGATCCAGTAATGACCTCAGAACTCCATCTGGATTTGTTCAGAACGCTCGGTTGCCGCCGGGCG
TTTTTTATTGGTGAGAATCCAAGCCTCGAGCTGTCAGACCAAGTTTACTCATATATACTTTAGATTGATT
TAAAACTTCATTTTTAATTTAAAAGGATCTAGGTGAAGATCCTTTTTGATAATCTCATGACCAAAATCCC
TTAACGTGAGTTTTCGTTCCACTGAGCGTCAGACCCCGTAGAAAAGATCAAAGGATCTTCTTGAGATCCT
TTTTTTCTGCGCGTAATCTGCTGCTTGCAAACAAAAAAACCACCGCTACCAGCGGTGGTTTGTTTGCCGG
ATCAAGAGCTACCAACTCTTTTTCCGAAGGTAACTGGCTTCAGCAGAGCGCAGATACCAAATACTGTTCT
TCTAGTGTAGCCGTAGTTAGGCCACCACTTCAAGAACTCTGTAGCACCGCCTACATACCTCGCTCTGCTA
ATCCTGTTACCAGTGGCTGCTGCCAGTGGCGATAAGTCGTGTCTTACCGGGTTGGACTCAAGACGATAGT
TACCGGATAAGGCGCAGCGGTCGGGCTGAACGGGGGGTTCGTGCACACAGCCCAGCTTGGAGCGAACGAC
CTACACCGAACTGAGATACCTACAGCGTGAGCTATGAGAAAGCGCCACGCTTCCCGAAGGGAGAAAGGCG
GACAGGTATCCGGTAAGCGGCAGGGTCGGAACAGGAGAGCGCACGAGGGAGCTTCCAGGGGGAAACGCCT
GGTATCTTTATAGTCCTGTCGGGTTTCGCCACCTCTGACTTGAGCGTCGATTTTTGTGATGCTCGTCAGG
GGGGCGGAGCCTGTGGAAAAACGCCAGCAACGCGGCCTTTTTACGGTTCCTGGCCTTTTGCTGGCCTTTT
GCTCACATGTTCTTTCCTGCGTTATCCCCTGATTCTGTGGATAACCGTATTACCGCCTTTGAGTGAGCTG
ATACCGCTCGCCGCAGCCGAACGACCGAGCGCAGCGAGTCAGTGAGCGAGGAAGCCTGCATAACGCGAAG
TAATCTTTTCGGTTTTAAAGAAAAAGGGCAGGGTGGTGACACCTTGCCCTTTTTTGCCGGACTGCAGCGG
CCGCTACTAGTCGCGATGAGTGGTCTCAATGGTTATATAAATAAATGTAACTTCTTTTGACGATCCTAAA
ATAATCTGTCCGGAAATATAATTTAAAAATTGTTGAAAAATTTTAAATACATTTAAATATATTATATATT
TAGAAATAAAAAATAATGTAAACTAGCAAATTTATGTACTTGTCTTATCAGTCGAGCATAGAAAGGGCCT
TTAGGTATATGCTCCCGAGACCACTCATCGCTCTAGAAGCGGCCGCGAATTCCAGAAATCATCCTTAGCG
AAAGCTAAGGATTTTTTTTATCTGAAATTCTGCCTCGTGATACGCCTATTTTTATAGGTTAATGTCATGA
TAATAATGGTTTCTTAGACGTCAGGTGGCACTCGAGTTGATCGGGCACGTAAGAGGTTCCAACTTTCACC
ATAATGAAATAAGATCACTACCGGGCGTATTTTTTGAGTTATCGAGATTTTCAGGAGCTAAGGAAGCTAA
AATGGAGAAAAAAATCACTGGATATACCACCGTTGATATATCCCAATGGCATCGTAAAGAACATTTTGAG
GCATTTCAGTCAGTTGCTCAATGTACCTATAACCAGACCGTTCAGCTGGATATTACGGCCTTTTTAAAGA
CCGTAAAGAAAAATAAGCACAAGTTTTATCCGGCCTTTATTCACATTCTTGCCCGCCTGATGAATGCTCA
TCCGGAATTTCGTATGGCAATGAAAGACGGTGAGCTGGTGATATGGGATAGTGTTCACCCTTGTTACACC
GTTTTCCATGAGCAAACTGAAACGTTTTCATCACTCTGGAGTGAATACCACGACGATTTCCGGCAGTTTC
TACACATATATTCGCAAGATGTGGCGTGTTACGGTGAAAACCTGGCCTATTTCCCTAAAGGGTTTATTGA
GAATATGTTTTTCGTATCAGCCAATCCCTGGGTGAGTTTCACCAGTTTTGATTTAAACGTGGCCAATATG
GACAACTTCTTCGCCCCCGTTTTCACCATGGGCAAATATTATACGCAAGGCGACAAGGTGCTGATGCCGC
TGGCGATTCAGGTTCATCATGCCGTTTGTGATGGCTTCCATGTCGGCAGAATGCTTAATGAATTACAACA
GTACTGCGACGAGTGGCAGGGCGGGGCGTAATTTGATATCGAGCTCGCTTGGACTCCT
Features (pLannotate 1.2.2; 8 found; start..end, strand, type, name):
    271..859     +  rep_origin     ori: high-copy-number ColE1/pMB1/pBR322/pUC origin of replication
   1054..1111    -  terminator     his operon terminator: This putative transcriptin terminator from the E. coli his operon has a 2-bp deletion introduced during synthesis. Its efficiency has not been determined.
   1112..1131    -  misc_feature   BioBrick suffix: universal suffix for all parts
   1361..1382    -  misc_feature   BioBrick prefix: BioBrick prefix for parts that do not start with "ATG"
   1385..1428    +  terminator     bacterial terminator: putative bacterial transcription terminator
   1514..1611    +  promoter       cat promoter: promoter of the E. coli cat gene encoding chloramphenicol acetyltransferase
   1612..2268    +  CDS            cat: CAT_ECOLX - Experimental evidence at protein level: Swiss-Prot protein existence level 1. This enzyme is an effector of chloramphenicol resistance in bacteria. From Escherichia coli. This protein is used as a marker in many commonly used cloning vectors, such as pACYC184.
   2292..88      +  terminator     lambda t0 terminator (across the origin): transcription terminator from phage lambda
