[The description below was written by a language model from this plasmid's Addgene catalogue record and pLannotate feature annotations shown in this document.]
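Description:
pME_Cp_0_2-3a_003_rbcL_Promoter+5'UTR_Cr is a small (about 2.3 kb) basic-part plasmid from a modular cloning toolkit for synthetic biology in the chloroplast of Chlamydomonas reinhardtii. It is built on the pME_Cp_UAV_GFP acceptor backbone, whose name suggests a universal acceptor with a GFP placeholder that the incoming part replaces, although the record does not spell this out. The plasmid is maintained in E. coli through a high-copy ColE1/pUC-type origin. Selection is with chloramphenicol, provided by a cat gene under its native cat promoter. Several bacterial transcription terminators (lambda t0, a his operon terminator and a further putative terminator) flank the backbone modules and probably insulate the cloning region from read-through.

The payload is a 197 bp fragment containing the promoter and 5' untranslated region of the C. reinhardtii chloroplast rbcL gene, which encodes the large subunit of Rubisco. pLannotate did not annotate the insert itself. By position it most likely lies in the roughly 230 bp gap between the BioBrick prefix and suffix remnants that mark the cloning site. The fragment was inserted with BsaI, a Type IIS enzyme, and those particular sites were destroyed in the process. The "2-3a" label in the name and purpose field appears to denote the position this part occupies in the toolkit's assembly syntax, meaning the combined promoter plus 5'UTR slot upstream of a coding sequence. The record does not define the overhangs. The plasmid has no expression function of its own and is a storage and donor vector. Its part is intended to be combined with coding sequences, 3'UTRs and other modules in Golden Gate-style assemblies to build transcription units that drive transgene expression in the Chlamydomonas chloroplast.
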