Addgene plasmid #235875: pME_Cp_0_2-3a_003_rbcL_Promoter+5'UTR_Cr
Purpose: rbcL promoter + 5'UTR Chlamydomonas reinhardtii 2-3a
Depositing lab: Tobias Erb. Depositing organization: Max Planck Institute for Terrestrial Microbiology. Publication: A modular high-throughput approach for advancing synthetic biology in the chloroplast of Chlamydomonas. Inckemann RM, Chotel T, Burgis M, Brinkmann CK, Andreas L, Baumann J, Sharma P, Klose M, Barrett J, Ries F, Paczia N, Glatter T, Mackinder LCM, Willmund F, Erb TJ. Nat Plants. 2025 Nov;11(11):2332-2349. doi: 10.1038/s41477-025-02126-2. Epub 2025 Nov 3. PubMed 41184475.
Backbone
  Vector backbone: pME_Cp_UAV_GFP
  Backbone size w/o insert (bp): 2101
  Vector type: Synthetic Biology
Growth in bacteria
  Bacterial resistance: Chloramphenicol, 25 μg/mL
  Growth temperature: 37°C
  Growth strain: DH5alpha
  Copy number: High Copy
Gene/Insert
  Gene/Insert name: rbcL promoter + 5'UTR
  Species: Chlamydomonas reinhardtii
  Insert size (bp): 197
  Cloning method: Restriction Enzyme; 5′ cloning site BsaI (destroyed during cloning); 3′ cloning site BsaI (destroyed during cloning)
  Sequencing primers: 5′ CGTATCACGAGGCAGAATTTC; 3′ CCTGCATAACGCGAAGTAATC
Terms and licenses: Academic/Nonprofit Terms; Industry Terms: Not Available to Industry
Depositor comments: Please visit https://doi.org/10.1101/2024.05.08.593163 for bioRxiv preprint.
How to cite: pME_Cp_0_2-3a_003_rbcL_Promoter+5'UTR_Cr was a gift from Tobias Erb (Addgene plasmid # 235875 ; http://n2t.net/addgene:235875 ; RRID:Addgene_235875)
